Addgene plasmid #32147: pJFRC176-10XUAS-rox>-dSTOP-rox>-myr::GFP
Depositing lab: Gerald Rubin. Depositing organization: HHMI, Janelia Research Campus. Publication: Multiple new site-specific recombinases for use in manipulating animal genomes. Nern A, Pfeiffer BD, Svoboda K, Rubin GM. Proc Natl Acad Sci U S A. 2011 Aug 9. 10.1073/pnas.1111704108 PubMed 21831835.
Backbone
  Vector backbone: pJFRC2-10XUAS-IVS-mCD8::GFP
  Vector type: Insect Expression
Growth in bacteria
  Bacterial resistance: Ampicillin, 100 μg/mL
  Growth temperature: 37°C
  Growth strain: Top10/P3
  Copy number: High Copy
Gene/Insert
  Gene/Insert name: rox> STOP STOP rox>
  Cloning method: Restriction Enzyme; 5′ cloning site Bgl2 (not destroyed); 3′ cloning site XhoI (not destroyed)
  Sequencing primers: 5′ hsp70 F: GAGCGCCGGAGTATAAATAGAG
Terms and licenses: Academic/Nonprofit Terms; Industry Terms: Not Available to Industry
How to cite: pJFRC176-10XUAS-rox>-dSTOP-rox>-myr::GFP was a gift from Gerald Rubin (Addgene plasmid # 32147 ; http://n2t.net/addgene:32147 ; RRID:Addgene_32147)
