[The description below was written by a language model from this plasmid's Addgene catalogue record and pLannotate feature annotations shown in this document.]
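Description:
pJFRC176-10XUAS-rox>-dSTOP-rox>-myr::GFP is a 9,947 bp Drosophila transgenesis and expression plasmid built on the pJFRC2-10XUAS-IVS-mCD8::GFP backbone. It is maintained in E. coli as a high-copy plasmid through a ColE1/pUC-type origin and selected with ampicillin via the bla gene. For use in flies it carries a φC31 attB site, which allows integrase-mediated insertion into a genomic attP landing site, and the mini-white eye-colour marker for identifying transformants.

The expression cassette begins with two blocks of five GAL4-binding UAS sites (10XUAS in total) placed upstream of the Drosophila hsp70 basal promoter, so transcription depends on GAL4. Between the promoter and the reporter, cloned between BglII and XhoI sites, is the insert named "rox> STOP STOP rox>": a transcriptional stop cassette flanked by rox sites in the same orientation. The rox sites themselves are not annotated in the feature table. The region does include an SV40 small t intron and early-region fragment with its polyadenylation signal, consistent with a terminator that truncates transcripts before the reporter; the annotated T-antigen and NLS "CDS" fragments are simply parts of this SV40 3′ sequence. Downstream lies myr::GFP, an N-terminal fragment of Drosophila Src64B supplying a myristoylation signal fused to GFP (annotated as S65T), which targets fluorescence to membranes, followed by a second SV40 intron/poly(A) terminator.

rox is the target site of Dre recombinase, so excision of the stop cassette should permit GAL4-driven myr::GFP expression only in cells that have both GAL4 and recombinase activity. This fits the associated work on new site-specific recombinases for genome manipulation, where such a construct serves as a recombinase activity reporter and intersectional cell-labelling tool.
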