Features (pLannotate 1.2.2; 24 found; start..end, strand, type, name):
     31..135     +  promoter       AmpR promoter: bla
    136..996     +  CDS            AmpR: β-lactamase; bla; confers resistance to ampicillin, carbenicillin, and related antibiotics
   1167..1755    +  rep_origin     ori: high-copy-number ColE1/pMB1/pBR322/pUC origin of replication
   1842..1911    +  protein_bind   attB: attB site for the φC31 integrase (Groth et al., 2000) phage φC31 integrase
   2606..5478    +  CDS            mini-white: Drosophila white gene eye color pigment; white; This is a modified version of the white gene lacking part of the first intron.
   6251..6406    +  CDS            YPB1_ECOLX (fragment): Protein predicted: Swiss-Prot protein existence level 4. From Escherichia coli.
   6488..6509    -  misc_feature   MCS (fragment): pUC18/19 multiple cloning site
   6508..6602    +  protein_bind   5X UAS: five tandem copies of the "ScaI site" 17-mer CGGAGTACTGTCCTCCG, an upstream activating sequence (UAS) that efficiently binds yeast Gal4 (Webster et al., 1988; Pfeiffer et al., 2010) GAL4
   6636..6730    +  protein_bind   5X UAS: five tandem copies of the "ScaI site" 17-mer CGGAGTACTGTCCTCCG, an upstream activating sequence (UAS) that efficiently binds yeast Gal4 (Webster et al., 1988; Pfeiffer et al., 2010) GAL4
   6761..6999    +  promoter       hsp70 promoter: Drosophila melanogaster hsp70Bb promoter
   7409..7483    +  CDS            small t antigen (fragment): SV40 (simian virus 40) small t antigen
   7485..7550    +  intron         small t intron: SV40 (simian virus 40) small t antigen intron
   7680..7700    +  CDS            SV40 NLS: nuclear localization signal of SV40 (simian virus 40) large T antigen
   7707..7841    +  CDS            LT_POVHA (fragment): Protein inferred from homology: Swiss-Prot protein existence level 3. Isoform large T antigen is a key early protein essential for both driving viral replication and inducing cellular transformation. Plays a role in viral genome replication by driving entry of quiescent cells into the cell cycle and by autoregulating the synthesis of viral early mRNA. Displays highly oncogenic activities by corrupting the host cellular checkpoint mechanisms that guard cell division and the transcription, replication, and repair of DNA. Participates in the modulation of cellular gene expression preceeding viral
   7866..7949    +  CDS            large T antigen (fragment): large T antigen from SV40 (simian virus 40)
   7972..8106    +  polyA_signal   SV40 poly(A) signal: SV40 polyadenylation signal
   8169..8423    +  CDS            Src64B (fragment): SRC64_DROME - Also known as Src1. Experimental evidence at protein level: Swiss-Prot protein existence level 1. May play a role in the development of neural tissue and smooth muscle. From Drosophila melanogaster (Fruit fly).
   8430..9143    +  CDS            GFP (S65T): GFP (S65T) is a basic (constitutively fluorescent) green fluorescent protein published in 1995, derived from Aequorea victoria.
   9154..9228    +  CDS            small t antigen (fragment): SV40 (simian virus 40) small t antigen
   9230..9295    +  intron         small t intron: SV40 (simian virus 40) small t antigen intron
   9425..9445    +  CDS            SV40 NLS: nuclear localization signal of SV40 (simian virus 40) large T antigen
   9452..9586    +  CDS            LT_POVHA (fragment): Protein inferred from homology: Swiss-Prot protein existence level 3. Isoform large T antigen is a key early protein essential for both driving viral replication and inducing cellular transformation. Plays a role in viral genome replication by driving entry of quiescent cells into the cell cycle and by autoregulating the synthesis of viral early mRNA. Displays highly oncogenic activities by corrupting the host cellular checkpoint mechanisms that guard cell division and the transcription, replication, and repair of DNA. Participates in the modulation of cellular gene expression preceeding viral
   9611..9694    +  CDS            large T antigen (fragment): large T antigen from SV40 (simian virus 40)
   9717..9851    +  polyA_signal   SV40 poly(A) signal: SV40 polyadenylation signal
>Addgene plasmid #32147 | pJFRC176-10XUAS-rox>-dSTOP-rox>-myr::GFP | depositor full sequence | sequence record 36306 | pJFRC176-10XUAS-rox>-dSTOP-rox>-myr::GFP sequence 9947 bps
GACTCAGGTGGCACTTTTCGGGGAAATGTGCGCGGAACCCCTATTTGTTTATTTTTCTAAATACATTCAA
ATATGTATCCGCTCATGAGACAATAACCCTGATAAATGCTTCAATAATATTGAAAAAGGAAGAGTATGAG
TATTCAACATTTCCGTGTCGCCCTTATTCCCTTTTTTGCGGCATTTTGCCTTCCTGTTTTTGCTCACCCA
GAAACGCTGGTGAAAGTAAAAGATGCTGAAGATCAGTTGGGTGCACGAGTGGGTTACATCGAACTGGATC
TCAACAGCGGTAAGATCCTTGAGAGTTTTCGCCCCGAAGAACGTTTTCCAATGATGAGCACTTTTAAAGT
TCTGCTATGTGGCGCGGTATTATCCCGTATTGACGCCGGGCAAGAGCAACTCGGTCGCCGCATACACTAT
TCTCAGAATGACTTGGTTGAGTACTCACCAGTCACAGAAAAGCATCTTACGGATGGCATGACAGTAAGAG
AATTATGCAGTGCTGCCATAACCATGAGTGATAACACTGCGGCCAACTTACTTCTGACAACGATCGGAGG
ACCGAAGGAGCTAACCGCTTTTTTGCACAACATGGGGGATCATGTAACTCGCCTTGATCGTTGGGAACCG
GAGCTGAATGAAGCCATACCAAACGACGAGCGTGACACCACGATGCCTGTAGCAATGGCAACAACGTTGC
GCAAACTATTAACTGGCGAACTACTTACTCTAGCTTCCCGGCAACAATTAATAGACTGGATGGAGGCGGA
TAAAGTTGCAGGACCACTTCTGCGCTCGGCCCTTCCGGCTGGCTGGTTTATTGCTGATAAATCTGGAGCC
GGTGAGCGTGGGTCTCGCGGTATCATTGCAGCACTGGGGCCAGATGGTAAGCCCTCCCGTATCGTAGTTA
TCTACACGACGGGGAGTCAGGCAACTATGGATGAACGAAATAGACAGATCGCTGAGATAGGTGCCTCACT
GATTAAGCATTGGTAACTGTCAGACCAAGTTTACTCATATATACTTTAGATTGATTTAAAACTTCATTTT
TAATTTAAAAGGATCTAGGTGAAGATCCTTTTTGATAATCTCATGACCAAAATCCCTTAACGTGAGTTTT
CGTTCCACTGAGCGTCAGACCCCGTAGAAAAGATCAAAGGATCTTCTTGAGATCCTTTTTTTCTGCGCGT
AATCTGCTGCTTGCAAACAAAAAAACCACCGCTACCAGCGGTGGTTTGTTTGCCGGATCAAGAGCTACCA
ACTCTTTTTCCGAAGGTAACTGGCTTCAGCAGAGCGCAGATACCAAATACTGTTCTTCTAGTGTAGCCGT
AGTTAGGCCACCACTTCAAGAACTCTGTAGCACCGCCTACATACCTCGCTCTGCTAATCCTGTTACCAGT
GGCTGCTGCCAGTGGCGATAAGTCGTGTCTTACCGGGTTGGACTCAAGACGATAGTTACCGGATAAGGCG
CAGCGGTCGGGCTGAACGGGGGGTTCGTGCACACAGCCCAGCTTGGAGCGAACGACCTACACCGAACTGA
GATACCTACAGCGTGAGCTATGAGAAAGCGCCACGCTTCCCGAAGGGAGAAAGGCGGACAGGTATCCGGT
AAGCGGCAGGGTCGGAACAGGAGAGCGCACGAGGGAGCTTCCAGGGGGAAACGCCTGGTATCTTTATAGT
CCTGTCGGGTTTCGCCACCTCTGACTTGAGCGTCGATTTTTGTGATGCTCGTCAGGGGGGCGGAGCCTAT
GGAAAAACGCCAGCAACGCGGCCTTTTTACGGTTCCTGGCCTTTTGCTGGCCTTTTGCTCACATGTTACC
GTCGACGATGTAGGTCACGGTCTCGAAGCCGCGGTGCGGGTGCCAGGGCGTGCCCTTGGGCTCCCCGGGC
GCGTACTCCACCTCACCCATCTGGTCCATCATGATGAACGGGTCGAGGTGGCGGTAGTTGATCCCGGCGA
ACGCGCGGCGCACCGGGAAGCCCTCGCCCTCGAAACCGCTGGGCGCGGTGGTCACGGTGAGCACGGGACG
TGCGACGGCGTCGGCGGGTGCGGATACGCGGGGCAGCGTCAGCGGGTTCTCGACGGTCACGGCGGGCATG
TCGACAAGCCGAACATATGGGCGCGCCTAGTATGTATGTAAGTTAATAAAACCCATTTTTGCGGAAAGTA
GATAAAAAAAACATTTTTTTTTTTTACTGCACTGGATATCATTGAACTTATCTGATCAGTTTTAAATTTA
CTTCGATCCAAGGGTATTTGATGTACCAGGTTCTTTCGATTACCTCTCACTCAAAATGACATTCCACTCA
AAGTCAGCGCTGTTTGCCTCCTTCTCTGTCCACAGAAATATCGCCGTCTCTTTCGCCGCTGCGTCCGCTA
TCTCTTTCGCCACCGTTTGTAGCGTTACGTAGCGTCAATGTCCGCCTTCAGTTGCATTTTGTCAGCGGTT
TCGTGACGAAGCTCCAAGCGGTTTACGCCATCAATTAAACACAAAGTGCTGTGCCAAAACTCCTCTCGCT
TCTTATTTTTGTTTGTTTTTTGAGTGATTGGGGTGGTGATTGGTTTTGGGTGGGTAAGCAGGGGAAAGTG
TGAAAAATCCCGGCAATGGGCCAAGAGGATCAGGAGCTATTAATTCGCGGAGGCAGCAAACACCCATCTG
CCGAGCATCTGAACAATGTGAGTAGTACATGTGCATACATCTTAAGTTCACTTGATCTATAGGAACTGCG
ATTGCAACATCAAATTGTATGCGGCGTGAGAACTGCGACCCACAAAAATCCCAAACCGCAATTGCACAAA
CAAATAGTGACACGAAACAGATTATTCTGGTAGCTGTTCTCGCTATATAAGACAATTTTTGAGATCATAT
CATGATCAAGACATCTAAAGGCATTCATTTTCGACTATATTCTTTTTTACAAAAAATATAACAACCAGAT
ATTTTAAGCTGATCCTAGATGCACAAAAAATAAATAAAAGTATAAACCTACTTCGTAGGATACTTCGGGG
TACTTTTTGTTCGGGGTTAGATGAGCATAACGCTAGTAGTTGATATTTGAGATCCCCTATCATTGCAGGG
TGACAGCGGAGCGGCTTCGCAGAGCTGCATTAACCAGGGCTTCGGGCAGGCCAAAAACTACGGCACGCTC
CGGCCACCCAGTCCGCCGGAGGACTCCGGTTCAGGGAGCGGCCAACTAGCCGAGAACCTCACCTATGCCT
GGCACAATATGGACATCTTTGGGGCGGTCAATCAGCCGGGCTCCGGATGGCGGCAGCTGGTCAACCGGAC
ACGCGGACTATTCTGCAACGAGCGACACATACCGGCGCCCAGGAAACATTTGCTCAAGAACGGTGAGTTT
CTATTCGCAGTCGGCTGATCTGTGTGAAATCTTAATAAAGGGTCCAATTACCAATTTGAAACTCAGTTTG
CGGCGTGGCCTATCCGGGCGAACTTTTGGCCGTGATGGGCAGTTCCGGTGCCGGAAAGACGACCCTGCTG
AATGCCCTTGCCTTTCGATCGCCGCAGGGCATCCAAGTATCGCCATCCGGGATGCGACTGCTCAATGGCC
AACCTGTGGACGCCAAGGAGATGCAGGCCAGGTGCGCCTATGTCCAGCAGGATGACCTCTTTATCGGCTC
CCTAACGGCCAGGGAACACCTGATTTTCCAAGCCATGGTGCGGATGCCACGACATCTGACCTATCGGCAG
CGAGTGGCCCGCGTGGATCAGGTGATCCAGGAGCTTTCGCTCAGCAAATGTCAGCACACGATCATCGGTG
TGCCCGGCAGGGTGAAAGGTCTGTCCGGCGGAGAAAGGAAGCGTCTGGCATTCGCCTCCGAGGCTCTAAC
CGATCCGCCGCTTCTGATCTGCGATGAGCCCACCTCCGGACTGGACTCCTTTACCGCCCACAGCGTCGTC
CAGGTGCTGAAGAAGCTGTCGCAGAAGGGCAAGACCGTCATCCTGACCATTCATCAGCCGTCTTCCGAGC
TGTTTGAGCTCTTTGACAAGATCCTTCTGATGGCCGAGGGCAGGGTAGCTTTCTTGGGCACTCCCAGCGA
AGCCGTCGACTTCTTTTCCTAGTGAGTTCGATGTGTTTATTAAGGGTATCTAGTATTACATAACATCTCA
ACTCCTATCCAGCGTGGGTGCCCAGTGTCCTACCAACTACAATCCGGCGGACTTTTACGTACAGGTGTTG
GCCGTTGTGCCCGGACGGGAGATCGAGTCCCGTGATCGGATCGCCAAGATATGCGACAATTTTGCCATTA
GCAAAGTAGCCCGGGATATGGAGCAGTTGTTGGCCACCAAAAATCTGGAGAAGCCACTGGAGCAGCCGGA
GAATGGGTACACCTACAAGGCCACCTGGTTCATGCAGTTCCGGGCGGTCCTGTGGCGATCCTGGCTGTCG
GTGCTCAAGGAACCACTCCTCGTAAAAGTGCGACTTATTCAGACAACGGTGAGTGGTTCCAGTGGAAACA
AATGATATAACGCTTACAATTCTTGGAAACAAATTCGCTAGATTTTAGATAGAATTGCCTGATTCCACAC
CCTTCTTAGTTTTTTTCAATGAGATGTATAGTTTATAGTTTTGCAGAAGATAAATAAATTTCATTTAACT
CGCGAATATTAATGAGATGCGAGTAACATTTTAATTTGCAGATGGTTGCCATCTTGATTGGCCTCATCTT
TTTGGGCCAACAACTCACGCAAGTGGGTGTGATGAATATCAACGGAGCCATCTTCCTCTTCCTGACCAAC
ATGACCTTTCAAAACGTCTTTGCCACGATAAATGTAAGTCATGTTTAGAATACATTTGCATTTCAATAAT
TTACTAACTTTCTAATGAATCGATTCGATTTAGGTGTTCACCTCAGAGCTGCCAGTTTTTATGAGGGAGG
CCCGAAGTCGACTTTATCGCTGTGACACATACTTTCTGGGCAAAACGATTGCCGAATTGCCGCTTTTTCT
CACAGTGCCACTGGTCTTCACGGCGATTGCCTATCCGATGATCGGACTGCGGGCCGGAGTGCTGCACTTC
TTCAACTGCCTGGCGCTGGTCACTCTGGTGGCCAATGTGTCAACGTCCTTCGGATATCTAATATCCTGCG
CCAGCTCCTCGACCTCGATGGCGCTGTCTGTGGGTCCGCCGGTTATCATACCATTCCTGCTCTTTGGCGG
CTTCTTCTTGAACTCGGGCTCGGTGCCAGTATACCTCAAATGGTTGTCGTACCTCTCATGGTTCCGTTAC
GCCAACGAGGGTCTGCTGATTAACCAATGGGCGGACGTGGAGCCGGGCGAAATTAGCTGCACATCGTCGA
ACACCACGTGCCCCAGTTCGGGCAAGGTCATCCTGGAGACGCTTAACTTCTCCGCCGCCGATCTGCCGCT
GGACTACGTGGGTCTGGCCATTCTCATCGTGAGCTTCCGGGTGCTCGCATATCTGGCTCTAAGACTTCGG
GCCCGACGCAAGGAGTAGCCGACATATATCCGAAATAACTGCTTGTTTTTTTTTTTTACCATTATTACCA
TCGTGTTTACTGTTTATTGCCCCCTCAAAAAGCTAATGTAATTATATTTGTGCCAATAAAAACAAGATAT
GACCTATAGAATACAAGTATTTCCCCTTCGAACATCCCCACAAGTAGACTTTGGATTTGTCTTCTAACCA
AAAGACTTACACACCTGCATACCTTACATCAAAAACTCGTTTATCGCTACATAAAACACCGGGATATATT
TTTTATATACATACTTTTCAAATCGCGCGCCCTCTTCATAATTCACCTCCACCACACCACGTTTCGTAGT
TGCTCTTTCGCTGTCTCCCACCCGCTCTCCGCAACACATTCACCTTTTGTTCGACGACCTTGGAGCGACT
GTCGTTAGTTCCGCGCGATTCGGTTCGCTCAAATGGTTCCGAGTGGTTCATTTCGTCTCAATAGAAATTA
GTAATAAATATTTGTATGTACAATTTATTTGCTCCAATATATTTGTATATATTTCCCTCACAGCTATATT
TATTCTAATTTAATATTATGACTTTTTAAGGTAATTTTTTGTGACCTGTTCGGAGTGATTAGCGTTACAA
TTTGAACTGAAAGTGACATCCAGTGTTTGTTCCTTGTGTAGATGCATCTCAAAAAAATGGTGGGCATAAT
AGTGTTGTTTATATATATCAAAAATAACAACTATAATAATAAGAATACATTTAATTTAGAAAATGCTTGG
ATTTCACTGGAACTAGGGCGCGCCTCCGGAACATAATGGTGCAGGGCGCTGACTTCCGCGTTTCCAGACT
TTACGAAACACGGAAACCGAAGACCATTCATGTTGTTGCTCAGGTCGCAGACGTTTTGCAGCAGCAGTCG
CTTCACGTTCGCTCGCGTATCGGTGATTCATTCTGCTAACCAGTAAGGCAACCCCGCCAGCCTAGCCGGG
TCCTCAACGACAGGAGCACGATCATGCGCACCCGTGGCCAGGGCCGCAAGCTTGCATGCCTGCAGGTCGG
AGTACTGTCCTCCGAGCGGAGTACTGTCCTCCGAGCGGAGTACTGTCCTCCGAGCGGAGTACTGTCCTCC
GAGCGGAGTACTGTCCTCCGAGCGGAGACTCTAGCCCTAGGGCATGCCTGCAGGTCGGAGTACTGTCCTC
CGAGCGGAGTACTGTCCTCCGAGCGGAGTACTGTCCTCCGAGCGGAGTACTGTCCTCCGAGCGGAGTACT
GTCCTCCGAGCGGAGACTCTAGCGCTAGCGACGTCGAGCGCCGGAGTATAAATAGAGGCGCTTCGTCTAC
GGAGCGACAATTCAATTCAAACAAGCAAAGTGAACACGTCGCTAAGCGAAAGCTAAGCAAATAAACAAGC
GCAGCTGAACAAGCTAAACAATCTGCAGTAAAGTGCAAGTTAAAGTGAATCAATTAAAAGTAACCAGCAA
CCAAGTAAATCAACTGCAACTACTGAAATCTGCCAAGAAGTAATTATTGAATACAAGAAGAGAACTCTGA
ATAGATCTTAACTTTAAATAATGCCAATTATTTAAAGTTATAACGTAAGCTAGCTAGACCGGTGTCGACT
AAAGCCAAATAGAAAATTATTCAGTTCCTGGCTTAAGTTTTTAAAAGTGATATTATTTATTTGGTTGTAA
CCAACCAAAAGAATGTAAATAACTAATACATAATTATGTTAGTTTTAAGTTAGCAACAAATTGATTTTAG
CTATATTAGCTACTTGGTTAATAAATAGAATATATTTATTTAAAGATAATTGCGTTTTTATTGTCAGGGA
GTGAGTTTGCTTAAAAACTCGTTTAGGTTTGTCCTCCCGAAATTATTTATTTAAATGCGATGGAGAGTTG
GCGCCGAATCGAAAACTTTACGCGCTTAAAAGCACGAGTTGGCATCCCTAACGCGTAGGATCTTTGTGAA
GGAACCTTACTTCTGTGGTGTGACATAATTGGACAAACTACCTACAGAGATTTAAAGCTCTAAGGTAAAT
ATAAAATTTTTAAGTGTATAATGTGTTAAACTACTGATTCTAATTGTTTGTGTATTTTAGATTCCAACCT
ATGGAACTGATGAATGGGAGCAGTGGTGGAATGCCTTTAATGAGGAAAACCTGTTTTGCTCAGAAGAAAT
GCCATCTAGTGATGATGAGGCTACTGCTGACTCTCAACATTCTACTCCTCCAAAAAAGAAGAGAAAGGTA
GAAGACCCCAAGGACTTTCCTTCAGAATTGCTAAGTTTTTTGAGTCATGCTGTGTTTAGTAATAGAACTC
TTGCTTGCTTTGCTATTTACACCACAAAGGAAAAAGCTGCACTGCTATACAAGAAAATTATGGAAAAATA
TTTGATGTATAGTGCCTTGACTAGAGATCATAATCAGCCATACCACATTTGTAGAGGTTTTACTTGCTTT
AAAAAACCTCCCACACCTCCCCCTGAACCTGAAACATAAAATGAATGCAATTGTTGTTGTTAACTTGTTT
ATTGCAGCTTATAATGGTTACAAATAAAGCAATAGCATCACAAATTTCACAAATAAAGCATTTTTTTCAC
TGCATTCTAGTTGTGGTTTGTCCAAACTCATCAATGTATCTTATCATGTCTGGATCACTAGTGATCTGGC
CGGTAACTTTAAATAATGCCAATTATTTAAAGTTACTCGAGAATCAAAATGGGCAACAAATGCTGCAGCA
AGCGACAGGATCAGGAACTGGCACTGGCCTATCCCACTGGGGGCTACAAGAAATCCGACTACACCTTTGG
CCAGACGCACATCAACAGCAGCGGCGGCGGCAACATGGGCGGCGTTCTTGGCCAGAAGCATAACAACGGT
GGCTCGCTGGACTCGCGCTACACGCCCGATCCCAATCATCGGGGTCCGTTGAAAATCGGCGGAAAGGGCG
GCGTTGACATCATCAGACCACGCGGATCCATGTCCAAAGGTGAAGAACTGTTTACCGGAGTAGTCCCGAT
ATTGGTTGAACTCGACGGCGATGTCAACGGTCATAAATTCAGTGTGTCCGGCGAGGGTGAGGGCGACGCC
ACATACGGTAAGCTGACGTTGAAGTTCATATGCACCACGGGCAAGCTGCCCGTGCCATGGCCGACGTTGG
TCACGACGCTGACGTATGGTGTCCAGTGTTTCAGCCGTTACCCCGATCATATGAAGCAGCATGACTTTTT
CAAGTCGGCGATGCCGGAGGGATACGTTCAAGAGAGGACCATTTTCTTCAAGGATGACGGCAACTATAAG
ACGCGAGCGGAGGTGAAATTTGAAGGCGACACACTCGTTAACCGTATTGAGTTGAAGGGCATTGATTTTA
AGGAGGATGGCAACATTCTGGGCCATAAGTTGGAATACAACTACAACTCGCATAATGTGTATATAATGGC
AGATAAGCAGAAAAACGGAATAAAGGTTAACTTCAAGATTCGCCACAACATAGAGGACGGTTCCGTGCAA
CTTGCAGATCATTACCAACAGAACACACCCATTGGAGATGGCCCAGTTCTCTTGCCAGACAATCACTACC
TTTCCACACAGTCCGCGTTGAGCAAGGACCCCAATGAAAAGCGGGACCACATGGTGTTGCTGGAGTTTGT
GACCGCAGCTGGTATTACACACGGCATGGATGAGCTCTACAAGTAATCTAGAGGATCTTTGTGAAGGAAC
CTTACTTCTGTGGTGTGACATAATTGGACAAACTACCTACAGAGATTTAAAGCTCTAAGGTAAATATAAA
ATTTTTAAGTGTATAATGTGTTAAACTACTGATTCTAATTGTTTGTGTATTTTAGATTCCAACCTATGGA
ACTGATGAATGGGAGCAGTGGTGGAATGCCTTTAATGAGGAAAACCTGTTTTGCTCAGAAGAAATGCCAT
CTAGTGATGATGAGGCTACTGCTGACTCTCAACATTCTACTCCTCCAAAAAAGAAGAGAAAGGTAGAAGA
CCCCAAGGACTTTCCTTCAGAATTGCTAAGTTTTTTGAGTCATGCTGTGTTTAGTAATAGAACTCTTGCT
TGCTTTGCTATTTACACCACAAAGGAAAAAGCTGCACTGCTATACAAGAAAATTATGGAAAAATATTTGA
TGTATAGTGCCTTGACTAGAGATCATAATCAGCCATACCACATTTGTAGAGGTTTTACTTGCTTTAAAAA
ACCTCCCACACCTCCCCCTGAACCTGAAACATAAAATGAATGCAATTGTTGTTGTTAACTTGTTTATTGC
AGCTTATAATGGTTACAAATAAAGCAATAGCATCACAAATTTCACAAATAAAGCATTTTTTTCACTGCAT
TCTAGTTGTGGTTTGTCCAAACTCATCAATGTATCTTATCATGTCTGGATCGATCTGGCCGGCCGTTTAA
ACGAATTCTTGAAGACGAAAGGGCCTCGTGATACGCCTATTTTTATAGGTTAATGTCATGATAATAATGG
TTTCTTA
