>Addgene plasmid #32147 | pJFRC176-10XUAS-rox>-dSTOP-rox>-myr::GFP | addgene partial sequence | sequence record 38080 | hsp70-R2 5'-CGACGTGTTCACTTTGCTTG-3'
AGCGCCTCTATTTATACTCCGGCGCTCGACGTCGCTAGCGCTAGAGTCTCCGCTCGGAGGACAGTACTCC
GCTCGGAGGACAGTACTCCGCTCGGAGGACAGTACTCCGCTCGGAGGACAGTACTCCGCTCGGAGGACAG
TACTCCGACCTGCAGGCATGCCCTAGGGCTAGAGTCTCCGCTCGGAGGACAGTACTCCGCTCGGAGGACA
GTACTCCGCTCGGAGGACAGTACTCCGCTCGGAGGACAGTACTCCGCTCGGAGGACAGTACTCCGACCTG
CAGGCATGCAAGCTTGCGGCCCTGGCCACGGGTGCGCATGATCGTGCTCCTGTCGTTGAGGACCCGGCTA
GGCTGGCGGGGTTGCCTTACTGGTTAGCAGAATGAATCACCGATACGCGAGCGAACGTGAAGCGACTGCT
GCTGCAAAACGTCTGCGACCTGAGCAACAACATGAATGGTCTTCGGTTTCCGTGTTTCGTAAAGTCTGGA
AACGCGGAAGTCAGCGCCCTGCACCATTATGTTCCGGAGGCGCGCCCTAGTTCCAGTGAAATCCAAGCAT
TTTCTAAATTAAATGTATTCTTATTATTATAGTTGTTATTTTTGATATATATAAACAACACTATTATGCC
CACCATTTTTTTGAGATGCATCTACACAAGGAACAAACACTGGATGTCACTTTCAGTTCAAATTGTAACG
CTAATCACTCCGAACAGGTCACAAAAAATTACCTTAAAAAGTCATAATATTAAATTAGAATAAATATAGC
TGTGAGGGAAATATATACAAATATATTGGAGCAAATAAATTGTACATACAAATATTTATTACTAATTTCT
ATTGAGACGAAATGAACCACTCGGAACCATTTGAGCGAACCGAATCGC
