>Addgene plasmid #32147 | pJFRC176-10XUAS-rox>-dSTOP-rox>-myr::GFP | addgene partial sequence | sequence record 38086 | EXFP-R 5'-GTCTTGTAGTTGCCGTCGTC-3'
ATCCCTCCGGCATCGCCGACTTGAAAAAGTCATGCTGCTTCATATGATCGGGGTAACGGCTGAAACACTG
GACACCATACGTCAGCGTCGTGACCAACGTCGGCCATGGCACGGGCAGCTTGCCCGTGGTGCATATGAAC
TTCAACGTCAGCTTACCGTATGTGGCGTCGCCCTCACCCTCGCCGGACACACTGAATTTATGACCGTTGA
CATCGCCGTCGAGTTCAACCAATATCGGGACTACTCCGGTAAACAGTTCTTCACCTTTGGACATGGATCC
GCGTGGTCTGATGATGTCAACGCCGCCCTTTCCGCCGATTTTCAACGGACCCCGATGATTGGGATCGGGC
GTGTAGCGCGAGTCCAGCGAGCCACCGTTGTTATGCTTCTGGCCAAGAACGCCGCCCATGTTGCCGCCGC
CGCTGCTGTTGATGTGCGTCTGGCCAAAGGTGTAGTCGGATTTCTTGTAGCCCCCAGTGGGATAGGCCAG
TGCCAGTTCCTGATCCTGTCGCTTGCTGCAGCATTTGTTGCCCATTTTGATTCTCGAGTAACTTTAAATA
ATTGGCATTATTTAAAGTTACCGGCCAGATCACTAGTGATCCAGACATGATAAGATACATTGATGAGTTT
GGACAAACCACAACTAGAATGCAGTGAAAAAAATGCTTTATTTGTGAAATTTGTGATGCTATTGCTTTAT
TTGTAACCATTATAAGCTGCAATAAACAAGTTAACAACAACAATTGCATTCATTTTATGTTTCAGGTTCA
GGGGGAGGTGTGGGAGGTTTTTTAAAGCAAGTAAAACCTCTACAAATGTGGTATGGCTGATTATGATCTC
TAGTCAAGGCACTATACATCAAATATTTTTCCATAATT
